Addgene plasmid #148313: pT7-EGFP-C1-HsYTHDF3_AB
Purpose: Mammalian Expression of HsYTHDF3
Depositing lab: Elisa Izaurralde. Depositing organization: Max Planck Institute for Developmental Biology.
Backbone
  Vector backbone: Unknown
  Vector type: Mammalian Expression
Growth in bacteria
  Bacterial resistance: Kanamycin, 50 μg/mL
  Growth temperature: 37°C
  Growth strain: DH5alpha
  Copy number: High Copy
Gene/Insert
  Gene/Insert name: HsYTHDF3
  Species: H. sapiens (human)
  Entrez Gene: YTHDF3 (a.k.a. DF3)
  Cloning method: Unknown
Terms and licenses: Academic/Nonprofit Terms; Industry Terms: Not Available to Industry
Depositor comments: ORF extracted from transcript variant 1 NCBI:NM_152758.5 Plasmids from this collection were made available to the research community and donated after the lab closed. Please note that the sequence provided by the depositing laboratory may be theoretical/predicted or based on Sanger sequencing results. There may be discrepancies between sequencing results obtained by Addgene and the depositor sequence. If an Addgene verified sequence is not available, please contact before placing your order to request that our lab fully sequence the plasmid.
How to cite: pT7-EGFP-C1-HsYTHDF3_AB was a gift from Elisa Izaurralde (Addgene plasmid # 148313 ; http://n2t.net/addgene:148313 ; RRID:Addgene_148313)
