[The description below was written by a language model from this plasmid's Addgene catalogue record and pLannotate feature annotations shown in this document.]
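Description:
pT7-EGFP-C1-HsYTHDF3_AB is a 6.5 kb mammalian expression plasmid encoding human YTHDF3, a reader protein that binds N6-methyladenosine (m6A)-modified RNA, fused to the C-terminus of EGFP. The catalogue lists the backbone as unknown, but the name and the annotated feature layout are consistent with an EGFP-C1-type vector carrying an added T7 promoter. The CMV immediate early enhancer and promoter drive transcription in mammalian cells. A bacteriophage T7 promoter lies between the CMV promoter and the EGFP start, which would also allow transcription of the fusion by T7 RNA polymerase. The EGFP coding sequence is followed by a short remnant of the multiple cloning site and then the YTHDF3 open reading frame, which the depositor states was taken from transcript variant 1. An SV40 polyadenylation signal terminates the transcript.

The plasmid is propagated in E. coli at high copy through a ColE1/pUC-type origin and also carries an f1 origin for single-stranded DNA production. A single NeoR/KanR (aminoglycoside phosphotransferase) gene serves for selection in both hosts. A bacterial bla-type promoter expresses it for kanamycin resistance, while the SV40 early promoter and HSV TK polyadenylation signal express it for G418 selection of stable mammalian lines. Several short annotated fragments (HIV-1 LTR, SV40 large T antigen, ble, bGH poly(A)) are probably incidental sequence matches or backbone remnants rather than functional parts. The stated purpose is mammalian expression of HsYTHDF3. The EGFP tag would suit fluorescence localisation or GFP-based pulldown of the protein, although the record does not specify particular applications.
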