Features (pLannotate 1.2.2; 19 found; start..end, strand, type, name):
      1..304     +  enhancer       CMV enhancer: human cytomegalovirus immediate early enhancer
    305..508     +  promoter       CMV promoter: human cytomegalovirus (CMV) immediate early promoter
    504..537     +  LTR            5' LTR (truncated) (fragment): truncated 5' long terminal repeat (LTR) from HIV-1
    553..571     +  promoter       T7 promoter: promoter for bacteriophage T7 RNA polymerase
    605..1321    +  CDS            EGFP: EGFP is a basic (constitutively fluorescent) green fluorescent protein published in 1996, derived from Aequorea victoria. It is reported to be a rapidly-maturing weak dimer with moderate acid sensitivity.
   1322..1341    +  misc_feature   MCS (fragment): multiple cloning site
   1343..3097    +  CDS            YTHDF3: YTHD3_HUMAN - Experimental evidence at protein level: Swiss-Prot protein existence level 1. Has some antiviral activity against HIV-1 virus: incorporated into HIV-1 particles in a nucleocapsid-dependent manner and reduces viral infectivity in the next cycle of infection (PubMed:32053707). May interfere with this early step of the viral life cycle by binding to N6-methyladenosine (m6A) modified sites on the HIV-1 RNA genome (PubMed:32053707). From Homo sapiens (Human).
   3100..3122    +  misc_feature   MCS (fragment): multiple cloning site
   3134..3218    +  CDS            large T antigen (fragment): large T antigen from SV40 (simian virus 40)
   3241..3362    +  polyA_signal   SV40 poly(A) signal: SV40 polyadenylation signal
   3396..3824    -  rep_origin     f1 ori (sequence partly withheld): f1 bacteriophage origin of replication; arrow indicates direction of (+) strand synthesis
   3851..3955    +  promoter       AmpR promoter: bla
   3957..4314    +  promoter       SV40 promoter: SV40 enhancer and early promoter
   4349..5143    +  CDS            NeoR/KanR: aminoglycoside phosphotransferase from Tn5; aph(3')-II (or nptII); confers resistance to neomycin, kanamycin, and G418 (Geneticin®)
   5164..5316    +  CDS            ble (fragment): BLE_KLEPN - Experimental evidence at protein level: Swiss-Prot protein existence level 1. Binding protein with a strong affinity to the bleomycin family of antibiotics. Binds to CL990; an antimitotic-antibiotic compound. From Klebsiella pneumoniae.
   5375..5422    +  polyA_signal   HSV TK poly(A) signal: herpes simplex virus thymidine kinase polyadenylation signal (Cole and Stacy, 1985)
   5513..5529    -  polyA_signal   bGH poly(A) signal (fragment): bovine growth hormone polyadenylation signal
   5751..6339    +  rep_origin     ori: high-copy-number ColE1/pMB1/pBR322/pUC origin of replication
   6454..6513    +  enhancer       CMV enhancer (fragment): human cytomegalovirus immediate early enhancer
>Addgene plasmid #148313 | pT7-EGFP-C1-HsYTHDF3_AB | addgene full sequence | sequence record 389938 | Addgene NGS Result
CGTTACATAACTTACGGTAAATGGCCCGCCTGGCTGACCGCCCAACGACCCCCGCCCATTGACGTCAATA
ATGACGTATGTTCCCATAGTAACGCCAATAGGGACTTTCCATTGACGTCAATGGGTGGAGTATTTACGGT
AAACTGCCCACTTGGCAGTACATCAAGTGTATCATATGCCAAGTACGCCCCCTATTGACGTCAATGACGG
TAAATGGCCCGCCTGGCATTATGCCCAGTACATGACCTTATGGGACTTTCCTACTTGGCAGTACATCTAC
GTATTAGTCATCGCTATTACCATGGTGATGCGGTTTTGGCAGTACATCAATGGGCGTGGATAGCGGTTTG
ACTCACGGGGATTTCCAAGTCTCCACCCCATTGACGTCAATGGGAGTTTGTTTTGGCACCAAAATCAACG
GGACTTTCCAAAATGTCGTAACAACTCCGCCCCATTGACGCAAATGGGCGGTAGGCGTGTACGGTGGGAG
GTCTATATAAGCAGAGCTCTCTGGCTAACTAGAGAACCCACTGCTTACTGGCTTATCGAAATTAATACGA
CTCACTATAGGGAGACCCAAGCTCTAGCGCTACCGGTCGCCACCATGGTGAGCAAGGGCGAGGAGCTGTT
CACCGGGGTGGTGCCCATCCTGGTCGAGCTGGACGGCGACGTAAACGGCCACAAGTTCAGCGTGTCCGGC
GAGGGCGAGGGCGATGCCACCTACGGCAAGCTGACCCTGAAGTTCATCTGCACCACCGGCAAGCTGCCCG
TGCCCTGGCCCACCCTCGTGACCACCCTGACCTACGGCGTGCAGTGCTTCAGCCGCTACCCCGACCACAT
GAAGCAGCACGACTTCTTCAAGTCCGCCATGCCCGAAGGCTACGTCCAGGAGCGCACCATCTTCTTCAAG
GACGACGGCAACTACAAGACCCGCGCCGAGGTGAAGTTCGAGGGCGACACCCTGGTGAACCGCATCGAGC
TGAAGGGCATCGACTTCAAGGAGGACGGCAACATCCTGGGGCACAAGCTGGAGTACAACTACAACAGCCA
CAACGTCTATATCATGGCCGACAAGCAGAAGAACGGCATCAAGGTGAACTTCAAGATCCGCCACAACATC
GAGGACGGCAGCGTGCAGCTCGCCGACCACTACCAGCAGAACACCCCCATCGGCGACGGCCCCGTGCTGC
TGCCCGACAACCACTACCTGAGCACCCAGTCCGCCCTGAGCAAAGACCCCAACGAGAAGCGCGATCACAT
GGTCCTGCTGGAGTTCGTGACCGCCGCCGGGATCACTCTCGGCATGGACGAGCTGTACAAGTCCGGACTC
AGATCTCGAGCAATGTCAGCCACTAGCGTGGATCAGAGACCTAAAGGGCAAGGAAATAAAGTTTCAGTAC
AAAACGGTTCGATTCATCAAAAAGATGCTGTAAATGATGATGATTTTGAGCCATACTTAAGTAGCCAGAC
AAATCAGAGTAACAGCTATCCACCAATGTCAGATCCATACATGCCTAGTTACTATGCTCCATCCATTGGA
TTTCCATATTCTCTTGGGGAAGCAGCGTGGTCCACAGCTGGAGACCAGCCTATGCCATATCTGACAACCT
ATGGACAAATGAGTAATGGAGAACATCACTATATACCAGATGGTGTATTTAGTCAACCTGGGGCATTAGG
AAATACCCCTCCATTTCTTGGTCAACATGGATTTAACTTTTTTCCTGGTAATGCTGATTTCTCTACATGG
GGGACAAGTGGATCTCAGGGACAATCAACACAAAGTTCTGCTTATAGTAGCAGTTATGGCTATCCACCTA
GTTCTCTTGGGAGAGCTATTACTGATGGACAGGCTGGATTTGGCAATGATACTTTGAGTAAGGTGCCTGG
CATTAGCAGTATTGAGCAAGGCATGACTGGACTGAAAATTGGTGGTGACCTGACAGCTGCAGTGACAAAA
ACTGTAGGTACAGCTTTGAGCAGCAGTGGTATGACTAGCATTGCAACCAATAGTGTGCCCCCAGTTAGCA
GTGCAGCACCTAAACCAACCTCCTGGGCTGCCATTGCCAGAAAGCCTGCCAAACCTCAACCGAAACTTAA
ACCCAAGGGCAATGTGGGAATTGGGGGTTCTGCTGTACCACCACCTCCTATAAAACACAACATGAATATT
GGAACTTGGGATGAAAAAGGGTCAGTGGTAAAGGCTCCACCAACCCAACCAGTTCTGCCTCCTCAAACTA
TAATCCAGCAGCCTCAGCCATTAATTCAACCACCACCATTGGTGCAAAGCCAACTGCCTCAACAGCAGCC
TCAACCACCACAACCACAGCAGCAACAAGGACCTCAGCCACAGGCCCAGCCTCACCAAGTGCAGCCTCAA
CAGCAGCAGCTGCAGAATCGCTGGGTAGCTCCTCGTAACAGGGGAGCAGGCTTCAACCAGAACAATGGAG
CGGGCAGTGAAAACTTTGGTTTAGGTGTTGTACCTGTCAGTGCTTCACCTTCTAGTGTAGAAGTGCATCC
CGTGCTGGAAAAGCTAAAGGCCATAAACAACTATAATCCCAAAGACTTTGATTGGAATCTGAAGAATGGA
CGTGTGTTTATAATTAAAAGCTACTCTGAGGATGACATACATCGTTCCATTAAATACTCTATCTGGTGTA
GTACTGAGCATGGTAATAAGCGTTTGGATGCAGCTTACCGTTCCCTGAATGGGAAAGGCCCACTCTATTT
ACTCTTCAGTGTGAATGGCAGTGGACATTTTTGTGGAGTGGCTGAAATGAAGTCTGTTGTGGACTATAAT
GCGTATGCTGGTGTCTGGTCTCAGGATAAGTGGAAGGGCAAATTTGAAGTTAAATGGATCTTTGTCAAAG
ATGTTCCCAATAACCAATTACGGCATATTCGCTTAGAAAATAATGACAACAAACCGGTTACCAATTCAAG
GGACACTCAAGAGGTACCCCTAGAAAAAGCTAAGCAAGTGCTTAAAATAATTGCTACTTTCAAGCATACC
ACCTCAATCTTTGATGACTTTGCACATTATGAAAAGCGTCAAGAAGAGGAGGAAGCCATGCGTAGGGAGA
GAAATAGAAACAAACAATAACCGCGGGCCCGGGATCCACCGGATCTAGATAACTGATCATAATCAGCCAT
ACCACATTTGTAGAGGTTTTACTTGCTTTAAAAAACCTCCCACACCTCCCCCTGAACCTGAAACATAAAA
TGAATGCAATTGTTGTTGTTAACTTGTTTATTGCAGCTTATAATGGTTACAAATAAAGCAATAGCATCAC
AAATTTCACAAATAAAGCATTTTTTTCACTGCATTCTAGTTGTGGTTTGTCCAAACTCATCAATGTATCT
TAACGCGTAAATTGTAAGCGTTAATATTTTGTTAAAATTCGCGTTAAATTTTTGTTAAATCAGCTCATTT
TTTAACCAATAGGCCGAAATCGGCAAAATCCCTTATAAATCAAAAGAATAGACCGAGATAGGGT
[37 nt withheld, positions 3495-3531]
AAAGAACGTGGACTCCAACGTCAAAGG
[49 nt withheld, positions 3559-3607]
T
[91 nt withheld, positions 3609-3699]
G
[124 nt withheld, positions 3701-3824]
CAGGTGGCACTTTTCGGGGAAATGTGCGCGGAACCCCTATTTGTTTATTTTTCTAAATACATTCAAATAT
GTATCCGCTCATGAGACAATAACCCTGATAAATGCTTCAATAATATTGAAAAAGGAAGAGTCCTGAGGCG
GAAAGAACCAGCTGTGGAATGTGTGTCAGTTAGGGTGTGGAAAGTCCCCAGGCTCCCCAGCAGGCAGAAG
TATGCAAAGCATGCATCTCAATTAGTCAGCAACCAGGTGTGGAAAGTCCCCAGGCTCCCCAGCAGGCAGA
AGTATGCAAAGCATGCATCTCAATTAGTCAGCAACCATAGTCCCGCCCCTAACTCCGCCCATCCCGCCCC
TAACTCCGCCCAGTTCCGCCCATTCTCCGCCCCATGGCTGACTAATTTTTTTTATTTATGCAGAGGCCGA
GGCCGCCTCGGCCTCTGAGCTATTCCAGAAGTAGTGAGGAGGCTTTTTTGGAGGCCTAGGCTTTTGCAAA
GATCGATCAAGAGACAGGATGAGGATCGTTTCGCATGATTGAACAAGATGGATTGCACGCAGGTTCTCCG
GCCGCTTGGGTGGAGAGGCTATTCGGCTATGACTGGGCACAACAGACAATCGGCTGCTCTGATGCCGCCG
TGTTCCGGCTGTCAGCGCAGGGGCGCCCGGTTCTTTTTGTCAAGACCGACCTGTCCGGTGCCCTGAATGA
ACTGCAAGACGAGGCAGCGCGGCTATCGTGGCTGGCCACGACGGGCGTTCCTTGCGCAGCTGTGCTCGAC
GTTGTCACTGAAGCGGGAAGGGACTGGCTGCTATTGGGCGAAGTGCCGGGGCAGGATCTCCTGTCATCTC
ACCTTGCTCCTGCCGAGAAAGTATCCATCATGGCTGATGCAATGCGGCGGCTGCATACGCTTGATCCGGC
TACCTGCCCATTCGACCACCAAGCGAAACATCGCATCGAGCGAGCACGTACTCGGATGGAAGCCGGTCTT
GTCGATCAGGATGATCTGGACGAAGAGCATCAGGGGCTCGCGCCAGCCGAACTGTTCGCCAGGCTCAAGG
CGAGCATGCCCGACGGCGAGGATCTCGTCGTGACCCATGGCGATGCCTGCTTGCCGAATATCATGGTGGA
AAATGGCCGCTTTTCTGGATTCATCGACTGTGGCCGGCTGGGTGTGGCGGACCGCTATCAGGACATAGCG
TTGGCTACCCGTGATATTGCTGAAGAGCTTGGCGGCGAATGGGCTGACCGCTTCCTCGTGCTTTACGGTA
TCGCCGCTCCCGATTCGCAGCGCATCGCCTTCTATCGCCTTCTTGACGAGTTCTTCTGAGCGGGACTCTG
GGGTTCGAAATGACCGACCAAGCGACGCCCAACCTGCCATCACGAGATTTCGATTCCACCGCCGCCTTCT
ATGAAAGGTTGGGCTTCGGAATCGTTTTCCGGGACGCCGGCTGGATGATCCTCCAGCGCGGGGATCTCAT
GCTGGAGTTCTTCGCCCACCCTAGGGGGAGGCTAACTGAAACACGGAAGGAGACAATACCGGAAGGAACC
CGCGCTATGACGGCAATAAAAAGACAGAATAAAACGCACGGTGTTGGGTCGTTTGTTCATAAACGCGGGG
TTCGGTCCCAGGGCTGGCACTCTGTCGATACCCCACCGAGACCCCATTGGGGCCAATACGCCCGCGTTTC
TTCCTTTTCCCCACCCCACCCCCCAAGTTCGGGTGAAGGCCCAGGGCTCGCAGCCAACGTCGGGGCGGCA
GGCCCTGCCATAGCCTCAGGTTACTCATATATACTTTAGATTGATTTAAAACTTCATTTTTAATTTAAAA
GGATCTAGGTGAAGATCCTTTTTGATAATCTCATGACCAAAATCCCTTAACGTGAGTTTTCGTTCCACTG
AGCGTCAGACCCCGTAGAAAAGATCAAAGGATCTTCTTGAGATCCTTTTTTTCTGCGCGTAATCTGCTGC
TTGCAAACAAAAAAACCACCGCTACCAGCGGTGGTTTGTTTGCCGGATCAAGAGCTACCAACTCTTTTTC
CGAAGGTAACTGGCTTCAGCAGAGCGCAGATACCAAATACTGTTCTTCTAGTGTAGCCGTAGTTAGGCCA
CCACTTCAAGAACTCTGTAGCACCGCCTACATACCTCGCTCTGCTAATCCTGTTACCAGTGGCTGCTGCC
AGTGGCGATAAGTCGTGTCTTACCGGGTTGGACTCAAGACGATAGTTACCGGATAAGGCGCAGCGGTCGG
GCTGAACGGGGGGTTCGTGCACACAGCCCAGCTTGGAGCGAACGACCTACACCGAACTGAGATACCTACA
GCGTGAGCTATGAGAAAGCGCCACGCTTCCCGAAGGGAGAAAGGCGGACAGGTATCCGGTAAGCGGCAGG
GTCGGAACAGGAGAGCGCACGAGGGAGCTTCCAGGGGGAAACGCCTGGTATCTTTATAGTCCTGTCGGGT
TTCGCCACCTCTGACTTGAGCGTCGATTTTTGTGATGCTCGTCAGGGGGGCGGAGCCTATGGAAAAACGC
CAGCAACGCGGCCTTTTTACGGTTCCTGGCCTTTTGCTGGCCTTTTGCTCACATGTTCTTTCCTGCGTTA
TCCCCTGATTCTGTGGATAACCGTATTACCGCCATGCATTAGTTATTAATAGTAATCAATTACGGGGTCA
TTAGTTCATAGCCCATATATGGAGTTCCG
